Addgene plasmid #129950: pRDAX-217 C-Tag Venus173/155[1] L20 FKBP EBPF2
Purpose: PPI (BiFC/TriFC) assay vector
Depositing lab: Gary Lewin. Depositing organization: Max-Delbrueck-Centrum fuer Molekulare Medizin (MDC).
Backbone
  Vector backbone: custom built
  Vector type: Mammalian Expression
Growth in bacteria
  Bacterial resistance: Ampicillin, 100 μg/mL
  Growth temperature: 37°C
  Growth strain: DH5alpha
  Copy number: High Copy
Gene/Insert
  Gene/Insert name: FKBP
  Species: M. musculus (mouse)
  Cloning method: Restriction Enzyme; 5′ cloning site unknown (unknown if destroyed); 3′ cloning site unknown (unknown if destroyed)
Terms and licenses: Academic/Nonprofit Terms; Industry Terms: Not Available to Industry
How to cite: pRDAX-217 C-Tag Venus173/155[1] L20 FKBP EBPF2 was a gift from Gary Lewin (Addgene plasmid # 129950 ; http://n2t.net/addgene:129950 ; RRID:Addgene_129950)
