[The description below was written by a language model from this plasmid's Addgene catalogue record and pLannotate feature annotations shown in this document.]
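Description:
pRDAX-217 C-Tag Venus173/155[1] L20 FKBP EBPF2 is a custom-built mammalian expression plasmid designed for protein–protein interaction assays based on bimolecular or trimolecular fluorescence complementation (BiFC/TriFC). It is maintained in E. coli at high copy through a ColE1/pUC-type origin and selected with ampicillin via the β-lactamase gene and its native promoter.

The expression unit is driven by the human CMV immediate-early enhancer and promoter, followed by a chimeric β-globin/immunoglobulin intron that promotes efficient processing of the transcript. The first open reading frame encodes FKBP (FKBP12/FKBP1A). The catalogue lists it as mouse, whereas the automated annotation matched it to the human protein, so the species is not fully settled by the record. Downstream of FKBP, after a short gap consistent with the "L20" linker in the name, lies a roughly 510 bp partial GFP-family coding sequence. The annotation tool labels it as an EGFP fragment, but the construct name indicates a split Venus fragment fused to the C-terminus of FKBP. This fragment is non-fluorescent alone and should only reconstitute fluorescence when brought together with complementary Venus fragments on interacting partners. An EMCV IRES then permits translation of EBFP2 from the same transcript, giving a blue fluorescent marker of transfection and expression level that can be used to normalise the complementation signal. The cassette ends with a second chimeric intron, a WPRE to enhance transcript stability and expression, and a bGH polyadenylation signal. A T3 promoter, a β-globin fragment and a rabbit β-globin poly(A) signal lie further downstream.

The record does not name the intended binding partner for the FKBP bait.
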