Features (pLannotate 1.2.2; 17 found; start..end, strand, type, name):
    154..531     +  enhancer       CMV enhancer: human cytomegalovirus immediate early enhancer
    533..732     +  promoter       CMV promoter: human cytomegalovirus (CMV) immediate early promoter
    871..1003    +  intron         chimeric intron: chimera between introns from human β-globin and immunoglobulin heavy chain genes
   1024..1347    +  CDS            FKBP1A: FKB1A_HUMAN - Also known as FKBP1, FKBP12. Experimental evidence at protein level: Swiss-Prot protein existence level 1. Keeps in an inactive conformation TGFBR1, the TGF-beta type I serine/threonine kinase receptor, preventing TGF-beta receptor activation in absence of ligand. Recruits SMAD7 to ACVR1B which prevents the association of SMAD2 and SMAD3 with the activin receptor complex, thereby blocking the activin signal. May modulate the RYR1 calcium channel activity. PPIases accelerate the folding of proteins. It catalyzes the cis-trans isomerization of proline imidic peptide bonds in oligop
   1411..1923    +  CDS            (3-F)Tyr-EGFP (fragment): (3-F)Tyr-EGFP is a basic (constitutively fluorescent) green fluorescent protein published in 2004, derived from Aequorea victoria.
   1940..2526    +  misc_feature   IRES2: internal ribosome entry site (IRES) of the encephalomyocarditis virus (EMCV)
   2527..3246    +  CDS            EBFP2: enhanced blue variant of GFP (Ai et al., 2007) mammalian codon-optimized
   3292..3424    +  intron         chimeric intron: chimera between introns from human β-globin and immunoglobulin heavy chain genes
   3433..4021    +  misc_feature   WPRE: woodchuck hepatitis virus posttranscriptional regulatory element
   4025..4041    +  misc_feature   MCS (fragment): pUC18/19 multiple cloning site
   4054..4165    +  polyA_signal   bGH poly(A) signal: bovine growth hormone polyadenylation signal
   4261..4279    -  promoter       T3 promoter: promoter for bacteriophage T3 RNA polymerase
   4338..4412    +  CDS            HBB (fragment): HBB_PONPY - Experimental evidence at transcript level: Swiss-Prot protein existence level 2. Involved in oxygen transport from the lung to the various peripheral tissues. From Pongo pygmaeus (Bornean orangutan).
   4483..4538    +  polyA_signal   β-globin poly(A) signal: rabbit β-globin polyadenylation signal (Gil and Proudfoot, 1987)
   4917..5505    -  rep_origin     ori: high-copy-number ColE1/pMB1/pBR322/pUC origin of replication
   5676..6536    -  CDS            AmpR: β-lactamase; bla; confers resistance to ampicillin, carbenicillin, and related antibiotics
   6537..6641    -  promoter       AmpR promoter: bla
>Addgene plasmid #129950 | pRDAX-217 C-Tag Venus173/155[1] L20 FKBP EBPF2 | depositor full sequence | sequence record 249328 | Full Sequence
CCTGCCTCCAGGCCTCAATATTGGCCATTAGCCATATTATTCATTGGTTATATAGCATAAATCAATATTG
GCTATTGGCCATTGCATACGTTGTATCTATATCATAATATGTACATTTATATTGGCTCATGTCCAATATG
ACCGCCATGTTGGCATTGATTATTGACTAGTTATTAATAGTAATCAATTACGGGGTCATTAGTTCATAGC
CCATATATGGAGTTCCGCGTTACATAACTTACGGTAAATGGCCCGCCTGGCTGACCGCCCAACGACCCCC
GCCCATTGACGTCAATAATGACGTATGTTCCCATAGTAACGCCAATAGGGACTTTCCATTGACGTCAATG
GGTGGAGTATTTACGGTAAACTGCCCACTTGGCAGTACATCAAGTGTATCATATGCCAAGTCCGCCCCCT
ATTGACGTCAATGACGGTAAATGGCCCGCCTGGCATTATGCCCAGTACATGACCTTACGGGACTTTCCTA
CTTGGCAGTACATCTACGTATTAGTCATCGCTATTACCATGGTGATGCGGTTTTGGCAGTACACCAATGG
GCGTGGATAGCGGTTTGACTCACGGGGATTTCCAAGTCTCCACCCCATTGACGTCAATGGGAGTTTGTTT
TGGCACCAAAATCAACGGGACTTTCCAAAATGTCGTAATAACCCCGCCCCGTTGACGCAAATGGGCGGTA
GGCGTGTACGGTGGGAGGTCTATATAAGCAGAGCTCGTTTAGTGAACCGTCAGATCACTAGAAGCTTTAT
TGCGGTAGTTTATCACAGTTAAATTGCTAACGCAGTCAGTGCTTCTGACACAACAGTCTCGAACTTAAGC
TGCAGAAGTTGGTCGTGAGGCACTGGGCAGGTAAGTATCAAGGTTACAAGACAGGTTTAAGGAGACCAAT
AGAAACTGGGCTTGTCGAGACAGAGAAGACTCTTGCGTTTCTGATAGGCACCTATTGGTCTTACTGACAT
CCACTTTGCCTTTCTCTCCACAGGTGTCCACTCCCAGGCCACCATGGGAGTGCAGGTGGAAACCATCTCC
CCAGGAGACGGGCGCACCTTCCCCAAGCGCGGCCAGACCTGCGTGGTGCACTACACCGGGATGCTTGAAG
ATGGAAAGAAATTTGATTCCTCCCGGGACAGAAACAAGCCCTTTAAGTTTATGCTAGGCAAGCAGGAGGT
GATCCGAGGCTGGGAAGAAGGGGTTGCCCAGATGAGTGTGGGTCAGAGAGCCAAACTGACTATATCTCCA
GATTATGCCTATGGTGCCACTGGGCACCCAGGCATCATCCCACCACATGCCACTCTCGTCTTCGATGTGG
AGCTTCTAAAACTGGAAGGGAGTCCTGGCGGTGGATCCGGAGGCTCTGGGAGCTCTGCCAGCGGTGGCAG
CACCAGTGTGTCAAAGGGAGAAGAGTTGTTTACCGGTGTTGTTCCCATACTGGTGGAACTGGATGGTGAC
GTCAATGGACACAAGTTTAGCGTTTCTGGCGAAGGAGAAGGCGATGCTACCTATGGCAAACTGACCCTCA
AACTGATCTGTACGACTGGAAAGTTGCCTGTACCTTGGCCAACACTGGTCACAACCTTGGGCTATGGGCT
GCAATGCTTTGCCCGTTATCCTGATCACATGAAGCAACATGACTTCTTTAAGTCTGCTATGCCAGAGGGA
TATGTGCAGGAACGGACTATCTTCTTCAAGGACGACGGCAACTACAAGACGAGAGCTGAGGTGAAATTTG
AGGGTGACACACTGGTGAATCGCATAGAGCTGAAAGGCATCGACTTCAAAGAAGATGGGAATATTCTCGG
GCATAAACTCGAGTACAACTACAATTCCCACAACGTGTACATCACTGCCGATAAGCAGAAGAATGGGATT
AAGGCGAACTTCAAGATCCGACACAACATCGAGTAAGAATTCAGATCCGCCCCTCTCCCTCCCCCCCCCC
TAACGTTACTGGCCGAAGCCGCTTGGAATAAGGCCGGTGTGCGTTTGTCTATATGTTATTTTCCACCATA
TTGCCGTCTTTTGGCAATGTGAGGGCCCGGAAACCTGGCCCTGTCTTCTTGACGAGCATTCCTAGGGGTC
TTTCCCCTCTCGCCAAAGGAATGCAAGGTCTGTTGAATGTCGTGAAGGAAGCAGTTCCTCTGGTAGCTTC
TTGAAGACAAACAACGTCTGTAGCGACCCTTTGCAGGCAGCGGAACCCCCCACCTGGCGACAGGTGCCTC
TGCGGCCAAAAGCCACGTGTATAAGATACACCTGCAAAGGCGGCACAACCCCAGTGCCACGTTGTGAGTT
GGATAGTTGTGGAAAGAGTCAAATGGCTCTCCTCAAGCGTATTCAACAAGGGGCTGAAGGATGCCCAGAA
GGTACCCCATTGTATGGGATCTGATCTGGGGCCTCGGTACACATGCTTTACATGTGTTTAGTCGAGGTTA
AAAAAACGTCTAGGCCCCCCGAACCACGGGGACGTGGTTTTCCTTTGAAAAACACGATGATAATATGGCC
ACAACCATGGTGAGCAAGGGCGAGGAGCTGTTCACCGGGGTGGTGCCCATCCTGGTCGAGCTGGACGGCG
ACGTAAACGGCCACAAGTTCAGCGTGAGGGGCGAGGGCGAGGGCGATGCCACCAACGGCAAGCTGACCCT
GAAGTTCATCTGCACCACCGGCAAGCTGCCCGTGCCCTGGCCCACCCTCGTGACCACCCTGAGCCACGGC
GTGCAGTGCTTCGCCCGCTACCCCGACCACATGAAGCAGCACGACTTCTTCAAGTCCGCCATGCCCGAAG
GCTACGTCCAGGAGCGCACCATCTTCTTCAAGGACGACGGCACCTACAAGACCCGCGCCGAGGTGAAGTT
CGAGGGCGACACCCTGGTGAACCGCATCGAGCTGAAGGGCGTCGACTTCAAGGAGGACGGCAACATCCTG
GGGCACAAGCTGGAGTACAACTTCAACAGCCACAACATCTATATCATGGCCGTCAAGCAGAAGAACGGCA
TCAAGGTGAACTTCAAGATCCGCCACAACGTGGAGGACGGCAGCGTGCAGCTCGCCGACCACTACCAGCA
GAACACCCCCATCGGCGACGGCCCCGTGCTGCTGCCCGACAGCCACTACCTGAGCACCCAGTCCGTGCTG
AGCAAAGACCCCAACGAGAAGCGCGATCACATGGTCCTGCTGGAGTTCCGCACCGCCGCCGGGATCACTC
TCGGCATGGACGAGCTGTACAAGTAAACCGGTGCTCGAGGTACCGATGAATAGCTAAGGTCGAGGCCGCA
GGTAAGTATCAAGGTTACAAGACAGGTTTAAGGAGACCAATAGAAACTGGGCTTGTCGAGACAGAGAAGA
CTCTTGCGTTTCTGATAGGCACCTATTGGTCTTACTGACATCCACTTTGCCTTTCTCTCCACAGGTGTCG
ACAATCAACCTCTGGATTACAAAATTTGTGAAAGATTGACTGGTATTCTTAACTATGTTGCTCCTTTTAC
GCTATGTGGATACGCTGCTTTAATGCCTTTGTATCATGCTATTGCTTCCCGTATGGCTTTCATTTTCTCC
TCCTTGTATAAATCCTGGTTGCTGTCTCTTTATGAGGAGTTGTGGCCCGTTGTCAGGCAACGTGGCGTGG
TGTGCACTGTGTTTGCTGACGCAACCCCCACTGGTTGGGGCATTGCCACCACCTGTCAGCTCCTTTCCGG
GACTTTCGCTTTCCCCCTCCCTATTGCCACGGCGGAACTCATCGCCGCCTGCCTTGCCCGCTGCTGGACA
GGGGCTCGGCTGTTGGGCACTGACAATTCCGTGGTGTTGTCGGGGAAGCTGACGTCCTTTCCATGGCTGC
TCGCCTGTGTTGCCACCTGGATTCTGCGCGGGACGTCCTTCTGCTACGTCCCTTCGGCCCTCAATCCAGC
GGACCTTCCTTCCCGCGGCCTGCTGCCGGCTCTGCGGCCTCTTCCGCGTCTTCGCCTTCGCCCTCAGACG
AGTCGGATCTCCCTTTGGGCCGCCTCCCCGCCTGGAATTCGAGCTCGGTACGATCAGCCTCGACTGTGCC
TTCTAGTTGCCAGCCATCTGTTGTTTGCCCCTCCCCCGTGCCTTCCTTGACCCTGGAAGGTGCCACTCCC
ACTGTCCTTTCCTAATAAAATGAGGAAATTGCATCGCATTGTCTGAGTAGGTGTCATTCTATTCTGGGGG
GTGGGGTGGGGCAGGACAGCAAGGGGGAGGATTGGGAAGACAATAGCCCAGCTTTTGTTCCCTTTAGTGA
GGGTTAATTGCGCGCTTGGCGTAATCATGGTCATAGCTGTTTCCTGTGTGAAATTGTTATCCGCTAATTC
ACTCCTCAGGTGCAGGCTGCCTATCAGAAGGTGGTGGCTGGTGTGGCCAATGCCCTGGCTCACAAATACC
ACTGAGATCTTTTTCCCTCTGCCAAAAATTATGGGGACATCATGAAGCCCCTTGAGCATCTGACTTCTGG
CTAATAAAGGAAATTTATTTTCATTGCAATAGTGTGTTGGAATTTTTTGTGTCTCTCACTCGGAAGGACA
TATGGGAGGGCAAATCATTTAAAACATCAGAATGAGTATTTGGTTTAGAGTTTGGCAACATATGCCCATA
TGCTGGCTGCCATGAACAAAGGTTGGCTATAAAGAGGTCATCAGTATATGAAACAGCCCCCTGCTGTCCA
TTCCTTATTCCATAGAAAAGCCTTGACTTGAGGTTAGATTTTTTTTATATTTTGTTTTGTGTTATTTTTT
TCTTTAACATCCCTAAAATTTTCCTTACATGTTTTACTAGCCAGATTTTTCCTCCTCTCCTGACTACTCC
CAGTCATAGCTGTCCCTCTTCTCTTATGGAGATCGGCCGGCCGCCGGCGTCGACGCGCGCGGCCGCGGCG
CGCCGTTGCTGGCGTTTTTCCATAGGCTCCGCCCCCCTGACGAGCATCACAAAAATCGACGCTCAAGTCA
GAGGTGGCGAAACCCGACAGGACTATAAAGATACCAGGCGTTTCCCCCTGGAAGCTCCCTCGTGCGCTCT
CCTGTTCCGACCCTGCCGCTTACCGGATACCTGTCCGCCTTTCTCCCTTCGGGAAGCGTGGCGCTTTCTC
ATAGCTCACGCTGTAGGTATCTCAGTTCGGTGTAGGTCGTTCGCTCCAAGCTGGGCTGTGTGCACGAACC
CCCCGTTCAGCCCGACCGCTGCGCCTTATCCGGTAACTATCGTCTTGAGTCCAACCCGGTAAGACACGAC
TTATCGCCACTGGCAGCAGCCACTGGTAACAGGATTAGCAGAGCGAGGTATGTAGGCGGTGCTACAGAGT
TCTTGAAGTGGTGGCCTAACTACGGCTACACTAGAAGAACAGTATTTGGTATCTGCGCTCTGCTGAAGCC
AGTTACCTTCGGAAAAAGAGTTGGTAGCTCTTGATCCGGCAAACAAACCACCGCTGGTAGCGGTGGTTTT
TTTGTTTGCAAGCAGCAGATTACGCGCAGAAAAAAAGGATCTCAAGAAGATCCTTTGATCTTTTCTACGG
GGTCTGACGCTCAGTGGAACGAAAACTCACGTTAAGGGATTTTGGTCATGAGATTATCAAAAAGGATCTT
CACCTAGATCCTTTTAAATTAAAAATGAAGTTTTAAATCAATCTAAAGTATATATGAGTAAACTTGGTCT
GACAGTTACCAATGCTTAATCAGTGAGGCACCTATCTCAGCGATCTGTCTATTTCGTTCATCCATAGTTG
CCTGACTCCCCGTCGTGTAGATAACTACGATACGGGAGGGCTTACCATCTGGCCCCAGTGCTGCAATGAT
ACCGCGAGACCCACGCTCACCGGCTCCAGATTTATCAGCAATAAACCAGCCAGCCGGAAGGGCCGAGCGC
AGAAGTGGTCCTGCAACTTTATCCGCCTCCATCCAGTCTATTAATTGTTGCCGGGAAGCTAGAGTAAGTA
GTTCGCCAGTTAATAGTTTGCGCAACGTTGTTGCCATTGCTACAGGCATCGTGGTGTCACGCTCGTCGTT
TGGTATGGCTTCATTCAGCTCCGGTTCCCAACGATCAAGGCGAGTTACATGATCCCCCATGTTGTGCAAA
AAAGCGGTTAGCTCCTTCGGTCCTCCGATCGTTGTCAGAAGTAAGTTGGCCGCAGTGTTATCACTCATGG
TTATGGCAGCACTGCATAATTCTCTTACTGTCATGCCATCCGTAAGATGCTTTTCTGTGACTGGTGAGTA
CTCAACCAAGTCATTCTGAGAATAGTGTATGCGGCGACCGAGTTGCTCTTGCCCGGCGTCAATACGGGAT
AATACCGCGCCACATAGCAGAACTTTAAAAGTGCTCATCATTGGAAAACGTTCTTCGGGGCGAAAACTCT
CAAGGATCTTACCGCTGTTGAGATCCAGTTCGATGTAACCCACTCGTGCACCCAACTGATCTTCAGCATC
TTTTACTTTCACCAGCGTTTCTGGGTGAGCAAAAACAGGAAGGCAAAATGCCGCAAAAAAGGGAATAAGG
GCGACACGGAAATGTTGAATACTCATACTCTTCCTTTTTCAATATTATTGAAGCATTTATCAGGGTTATT
GTCTCATGAGCGGATACATATTTGAATGTATTTAGAAAAATAAACAAATAGGGGTTCCGCGCACATTTCC
CCGAAAAGTGCCACCTGACGTCTAAGAAACCATTATTATCATGACATTAACCTATAAAAATAGGCGTATC
ACGAGGCCCTTTCGTCTACGCGCGCGCCGGCGGCGCGCCGTCGACGGCCGGCCGCGGCCGCG
